>Addgene plasmid #137792 | RnBarr2-mTurquoise2 | addgene full sequence | sequence record 273209 | Addgene NGS Result
GTGATGCGGTTTTGGCAGTACATCAATGGGCGTGGATAGCGGTTTGACTCACGGGGATTTCCAAGTCTCC
ACCCCATTGACGTCAATGGGAGTTTGTTTTGGCACCAAAATCAACGGGACTTTCCAAAATGTCGTAACAA
CTCCGCCCCATTGACGCAAATGGGCGGTAGGCGTGTACGGTGGGAGGTCTATATAAGCAGAGCTGGTTTA
GTGAACCGTCAGATCCGCTAGCGCTACCGGACTCAGATCTCGAGCTCAAGCTTCGAATTCTGCAGTCGAC
GGTACCACCATGGGTGAAAAACCCGGGACCAGGGTCTTCAAGAAGTCGAGCCCTAACTGCAAGCTCACCG
TGTACTTGGGCAAGCGTGACTTTGTGGATCACTTGGACAAAGTGGATCCTGTCGATGGTGTGGTGCTTGT
GGATCCTGACTACTTGAAGGACCGGAAAGTGTTTGTGACCCTCACCTGTGCCTTCCGCTATGGCCGAGAA
GACCTGGATGTACTGGGCCTGTCTTTCCGCAAAGATCTGTTCATCGCCACCTACCAGGCCTTCCCCCCCA
TGCCCAACCCACCTCGGCCCCCCACCCGCCTACAGGACCGACTGCTGAAGAAGTTGGGCCAGCATGCCCA
CCCCTTTTTTTTCACAATACCCCAGAATTTGCCTTGCTCCGTCACACTGCAGCCAGGACCGGAGGACACA
GGGAAGGCCTGTGGAGTAGACTTTGAGATTCGAGCCTTCTGTGCCAAATCTATAGAAGAAAAAAGCCACA
AAAGGAACTCCGTGCGGCTTATCATCAGAAAGGTACAGTTTGCTCCTGAGACACCCGGCCCCCAGCCATC
AGCTGAAACCACACGCCACTTCCTCATGTCTGACCGGAGGTCCCTGCACCTAGAGGCTTCCCTGGACAAA
GAGCTGTACTACCATGGGGAACCCCTCAATGTCAACGTCCACGTCACCAACAATTCTGCCAAGACCGTCA
AGAAGATCAGAGTGTCTGTGAGACAGTATGCCGACATTTGCCTCTTCAGCACCGCGCAGTACAAGTGTCC
TGTGGCTCAGCTTGAACAAGATGACCAGGTGTCTCCCAGTTCCACATTCTGCAAGGTGTACACCATAACC
CCGCTGCTCAGTGACAACCGAGAGAAGCGTGGCCTTGCCCTTGATGGGCAACTCAAGCACGAAGACACCA
ACCTGGCTTCCAGCACCATTGTGAAGGAGGGAGCCAACAAGGAGGTGCTGGGAATCCTAGTATCCTACAG
GGTCAAGGTGAAGCTGGTGGTGTCTCGAGGCGGGGATGTCTCCGTGGAGCTACCTTTCGTCCTAATGCAC
CCCAAGCCCCACGACCACATCACCCTTCCCCGACCCCAGTCAGCCCCCCGGGAAATAGACATCCCTGTGG
ATACCAACCTCATTGAATTCGATACCAACTATGCCACAGACGACGACATCGTGTTTGAGGACTTTGCGAG
GCTTCGGCTGAAGGGGATGAAGGATGACGACTGTGATGACCAGTTCTGCGGACCGGTCGCCACCATGGTG
AGCAAGGGCGAGGAGCTGTTCACCGGGGTGGTGCCCATCCTGGTCGAGCTGGACGGCGACGTAAACGGCC
ACAAGTTCAGCGTGTCCGGCGAGGGCGAGGGCGATGCCACCTACGGCAAGCTGACCCTGAAGTTCATCTG
CACCACCGGCAAGCTGCCCGTGCCCTGGCCCACCCTCGTGACCACCCTGTCCTGGGGCGTGCAGTGCTTC
GCCCGCTACCCCGACCACATGAAGCAGCACGACTTCTTCAAGTCCGCCATGCCCGAAGGCTACGTCCAGG
AGCGCACCATCTTCTTCAAGGACGACGGCAACTACAAGACCCGCGCCGAGGTGAAGTTCGAGGGCGACAC
CCTGGTGAACCGCATCGAGCTGAAGGGCATCGACTTCAAGGAGGACGGCAACATCCTGGGGCACAAGCTG
GAGTACAACTACTTTAGCGACAACGTCTATATCACCGCCGACAAGCAGAAGAACGGCATCAAGGCCAACT
TCAAGATCCGCCACAACATCGAGGACGGCGGCGTGCAGCTCGCCGACCACTACCAGCAGAACACCCCCAT
CGGCGACGGCCCCGTGCTGCTGCCCGACAACCACTACCTGAGCACCCAGTCCAAGCTGAGCAAAGACCCC
AACGAGAAGCGCGATCACATGGTCCTGCTGGAGTTCGTGACCGCCGCCGGGATCACTCTCGGCATGGACG
AGCTGTACAAGTAAAGCGGCCGCGACTCTAGATCATAATCAGCCATACCACATTTGTAGAGGTTTTACTT
GCTTTAAAAAACCTCCCACACCTCCCCCTGAACCTGAAACATAAAATGAATGCAATTGTTGTTGTTAACT
TGTTTATTGCAGCTTATAATGGTTACAAATAAAGCAATAGCATCACAAATTTCACAAATAAAGCATTTTT
TTCACTGCATTCTAGTTGTGGTTTGTCCAAACTCATCAATGTATCTTAAGGCGTAAATTGTAAGCGTTAA
TATTTTGTTAAAATTCGCGTTAAATTTTTGTTAAATCAGCTCATTTTTTAACCAATAGGCCGAAATCGGC
AAAATCCCTTATAAATCAAAAGAATAGACCGAGATAGGGT
[37 nt withheld, positions 2631-2667]
AAAGAACGTGGACTCCAACGTCAAAGG
[49 nt withheld, positions 2695-2743]
T
[91 nt withheld, positions 2745-2835]
G
[124 nt withheld, positions 2837-2960]
CAGGTGGCACTTTTCGGGGAAATGTGCGCGGAACCCCTATTTGTTTATTTTTCTAAATACATTCAAATAT
GTATCCGCTCATGAGACAATAACCCTGATAAATGCTTCAATAATATTGAAAAAGGAAGAGTCCTGAGGCG
GAAAGAACCAGCTGTGGAATGTGTGTCAGTTAGGGTGTGGAAAGTCCCCAGGCTCCCCAGCAGGCAGAAG
TATGCAAAGCATGCATCTCAATTAGTCAGCAACCAGGTGTGGAAAGTCCCCAGGCTCCCCAGCAGGCAGA
AGTATGCAAAGCATGCATCTCAATTAGTCAGCAACCATAGTCCCGCCCCTAACTCCGCCCATCCCGCCCC
TAACTCCGCCCAGTTCCGCCCATTCTCCGCCCCATGGCTGACTAATTTTTTTTATTTATGCAGAGGCCGA
GGCCGCCTCGGCCTCTGAGCTATTCCAGAAGTAGTGAGGAGGCTTTTTTGGAGGCCTAGGCTTTTGCAAA
GATCGATCAAGAGACAGGATGAGGATCGTTTCGCATGATTGAACAAGATGGATTGCACGCAGGTTCTCCG
GCCGCTTGGGTGGAGAGGCTATTCGGCTATGACTGGGCACAACAGACAATCGGCTGCTCTGATGCCGCCG
TGTTCCGGCTGTCAGCGCAGGGGCGCCCGGTTCTTTTTGTCAAGACCGACCTGTCCGGTGCCCTGAATGA
ACTGCAAGACGAGGCAGCGCGGCTATCGTGGCTGGCCACGACGGGCGTTCCTTGCGCAGCTGTGCTCGAC
GTTGTCACTGAAGCGGGAAGGGACTGGCTGCTATTGGGCGAAGTGCCGGGGCAGGATCTCCTGTCATCTC
ACCTTGCTCCTGCCGAGAAAGTATCCATCATGGCTGATGCAATGCGGCGGCTGCATACGCTTGATCCGGC
TACCTGCCCATTCGACCACCAAGCGAAACATCGCATCGAGCGAGCACGTACTCGGATGGAAGCCGGTCTT
GTCGATCAGGATGATCTGGACGAAGAGCATCAGGGGCTCGCGCCAGCCGAACTGTTCGCCAGGCTCAAGG
CGAGCATGCCCGACGGCGAGGATCTCGTCGTGACCCATGGCGATGCCTGCTTGCCGAATATCATGGTGGA
AAATGGCCGCTTTTCTGGATTCATCGACTGTGGCCGGCTGGGTGTGGCGGACCGCTATCAGGACATAGCG
TTGGCTACCCGTGATATTGCTGAAGAGCTTGGCGGCGAATGGGCTGACCGCTTCCTCGTGCTTTACGGTA
TCGCCGCTCCCGATTCGCAGCGCATCGCCTTCTATCGCCTTCTTGACGAGTTCTTCTGAGCGGGACTCTG
GGGTTCGAAATGACCGACCAAGCGACGCCCAACCTGCCATCACGAGATTTCGATTCCACCGCCGCCTTCT
ATGAAAGGTTGGGCTTCGGAATCGTTTTCCGGGACGCCGGCTGGATGATCCTCCAGCGCGGGGATCTCAT
GCTGGAGTTCTTCGCCCACCCTAGGGGGAGGCTAACTGAAACACGGAAGGAGACAATACCGGAAGGAACC
CGCGCTATGACGGCAATAAAAAGACAGAATAAAACGCACGGTGTTGGGTCGTTTGTTCATAAACGCGGGG
TTCGGTCCCAGGGCTGGCACTCTGTCGATACCCCACCGAGACCCCATTGGGGCCAATACGCCCGCGTTTC
TTCCTTTTCCCCACCCCACCCCCCAAGTTCGGGTGAAGGCCCAGGGCTCGCAGCCAACGTCGGGGCGGCA
GGCCCTGCCATAGCCTCAGGTTACTCATATATACTTTAGATTGATTTAAAACTTCATTTTTAATTTAAAA
GGATCTAGGTGAAGATCCTTTTTGATAATCTCATGACCAAAATCCCTTAACGTGAGTTTTCGTTCCACTG
AGCGTCAGACCCCGTAGAAAAGATCAAAGGATCTTCTTGAGATCCTTTTTTTCTGCGCGTAATCTGCTGC
TTGCAAACAAAAAAACCACCGCTACCAGCGGTGGTTTGTTTGCCGGATCAAGAGCTACCAACTCTTTTTC
CGAAGGTAACTGGCTTCAGCAGAGCGCAGATACCAAATACTGTTCTTCTAGTGTAGCCGTAGTTAGGCCA
CCACTTCAAGAACTCTGTAGCACCGCCTACATACCTCGCTCTGCTAATCCTGTTACCAGTGGCTGCTGCC
AGTGGCGATAAGTCGTGTCTTACCGGGTTGGACTCAAGACGATAGTTACCGGATAAGGCGCAGCGGTCGG
GCTGAACGGGGGGTTCGTGCACACAGCCCAGCTTGGAGCGAACGACCTACACCGAACTGAGATACCTACA
GCGTGAGCTATGAGAAAGCGCCACGCTTCCCGAAGGGAGAAAGGCGGACAGGTATCCGGTAAGCGGCAGG
GTCGGAACAGGAGAGCGCACGAGGGAGCTTCCAGGGGGAAACGCCTGGTATCTTTATAGTCCTGTCGGGT
TTCGCCACCTCTGACTTGAGCGTCGATTTTTGTGATGCTCGTCAGGGGGGCGGAGCCTATGGAAAAACGC
CAGCAACGCGGCCTTTTTACGGTTCCTGGCCTTTTGCTGGCCTTTTGCTCACATGTTCTTTCCTGCGTTA
TCCCCTGATTCTGTGGATAACCGTATTACCGCCATGCATTAGTTATTAATAGTAATCAATTACGGGGTCA
TTAGTTCATAGCCCATATATGGAGTTCCGCGTTACATAACTTACGGTAAATGGCCCGCCTGGCTGACCGC
CCAACGACCCCCGCCCATTGACGTCAATAATGACGTATGTTCCCATAGTAACGCCAATAGGGACTTTCCA
TTGACGTCAATGGGTGGAGTATTTACGGTAAACTGCCCACTTGGCAGTACATCAAGTGTATCATATGCCA
AGTACGCCCCCTATTGACGTCAATGACGGTAAATGGCCCGCCTGGCATTATGCCCAGTACATGACCTTAT
GGGACTTTCCTACTTGGCAGTACATCTACGTATTAGTCATCGCTATTACCATG
Features (pLannotate 1.2.2; 15 found; start..end, strand, type, name):
      1..204     +  promoter       CMV promoter: human cytomegalovirus (CMV) immediate early promoter
    227..286     +  misc_feature   MCS (fragment): multiple cloning site
    290..1519    +  CDS            Arrb2: ARRB2_RAT - Experimental evidence at protein level: Swiss-Prot protein existence level 1. Functions in regulating agonist-mediated G-protein coupled receptor (GPCR) signaling by mediating both receptor desensitization and resensitization processes. During homologous desensitization, beta- arrestins bind to the GPRK-phosphorylated receptor and sterically preclude its coupling to the cognate G-protein; the binding appears to require additional receptor determinants exposed only in the active receptor conformation. The beta-arrestins target many receptors for internalization by acting as endocyti
   1535..2254    +  CDS            mTurquoise2: enhanced monomeric variant of CFP (Goedhart et al., 2012) mammalian codon-optimized
   2271..2354    +  CDS            large T antigen (fragment): large T antigen from SV40 (simian virus 40)
   2377..2498    +  polyA_signal   SV40 poly(A) signal: SV40 polyadenylation signal
   2532..2960    -  rep_origin     f1 ori (sequence partly withheld): f1 bacteriophage origin of replication; arrow indicates direction of (+) strand synthesis
   2987..3091    +  promoter       AmpR promoter: bla
   3093..3450    +  promoter       SV40 promoter: SV40 enhancer and early promoter
   3485..4279    +  CDS            NeoR/KanR: aminoglycoside phosphotransferase from Tn5; aph(3')-II (or nptII); confers resistance to neomycin, kanamycin, and G418 (Geneticin®)
   4300..4452    +  CDS            ble (fragment): BLE_KLEPN - Experimental evidence at protein level: Swiss-Prot protein existence level 1. Binding protein with a strong affinity to the bleomycin family of antibiotics. Binds to CL990; an antimitotic-antibiotic compound. From Klebsiella pneumoniae.
   4511..4558    +  polyA_signal   HSV TK poly(A) signal: herpes simplex virus thymidine kinase polyadenylation signal (Cole and Stacy, 1985)
   4649..4665    -  polyA_signal   bGH poly(A) signal (fragment): bovine growth hormone polyadenylation signal
   4887..5475    +  rep_origin     ori: high-copy-number ColE1/pMB1/pBR322/pUC origin of replication
   5650..5953    +  enhancer       CMV enhancer: human cytomegalovirus immediate early enhancer
