[The description below was written by a language model from this plasmid's Addgene catalogue record and pLannotate feature annotations shown in this document.]
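Description:
RnBarr2-mTurquoise2 is a mammalian expression plasmid built on the pEGFP-N1 backbone, in which the original EGFP has been replaced by the cyan fluorescent protein mTurquoise2 and rat beta-arrestin2 (Arrb2, Rattus norvegicus) has been cloned upstream of it. The feature table of the full 5,953 nt sequence shows the CMV enhancer and immediate early promoter (split across the numbering origin of the circular map), a remnant of the multiple cloning site, the Arrb2 coding sequence, and then, after a short linker, the mTurquoise2 coding sequence, an arrangement consistent with a C-terminal fluorescent fusion. Transcripts are terminated by the SV40 polyadenylation signal. The small "large T antigen" fragment annotated just before it is probably a sequence match within the SV40-derived 3′ region rather than a functional element. The restriction sites used for cloning are not recorded.

The plasmid is propagated in E. coli from a high-copy ColE1/pUC-type origin under kanamycin selection. The NeoR/KanR cassette, encoding the Tn5 aminoglycoside phosphotransferase, is driven by tandem bacterial (bla) and SV40 early promoters and ends with the HSV TK polyadenylation signal, so the same gene can also provide G418 selection in mammalian cells. An f1 origin is present as well. The short ble and bGH poly(A) fragments look like incidental backbone matches.

The stated purpose is visualization of beta-arrestin2. Because beta-arrestins bind activated, phosphorylated G-protein-coupled receptors and mediate their desensitization and internalization, a fluorescent fusion like this allows arrestin localization and recruitment to receptors to be followed in living cells by microscopy. The bright monomeric cyan tag is also suitable for pairing with other fluorophores.
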