Addgene plasmid #137792: RnBarr2-mTurquoise2
Purpose: Visualization of beta-arrestin2
Depositing lab: Dorus Gadella. Publication: Not So Dry After All: DRY Mutants of the AT1A Receptor and H1 Receptor Can Induce G-Protein-Dependent Signaling. Pietraszewska-Bogiel A, Joosen L, Chertkova AO, Goedhart J. ACS Omega. 2020 Feb 3;5(6):2648-2659. doi: 10.1021/acsomega.9b03146. eCollection 2020 Feb 18. PubMed 32095688.
Backbone
  Vector backbone: pEGFP-N1
  Vector type: Mammalian Expression
Growth in bacteria
  Bacterial resistance: Kanamycin, 50 μg/mL
  Growth temperature: 37°C
  Growth strain: DH5alpha
  Copy number: High Copy
Gene/Insert
  Gene/Insert name: Rat beta-arrestin2
  Species: R. norvegicus (rat)
  Entrez Gene: Arrb2 (a.k.a. BARRES)
  Promoter: CMV
  Cloning method: Restriction Enzyme; 5′ cloning site Unknown (unknown if destroyed)
Terms and licenses: Academic/Nonprofit Terms; Industry Terms: Not Available to Industry
How to cite: RnBarr2-mTurquoise2 was a gift from Dorus Gadella (Addgene plasmid # 137792 ; http://n2t.net/addgene:137792 ; RRID:Addgene_137792)
